Addgene plasmid #144132: TFORF2599
Purpose: Lentiviral vector for overexpressing transcription factor ORFs with unique 24-bp barcodes. Barcodes facilitate identification of transcription factors in pooled screens.
Depositing lab: Feng Zhang. Depositing organization: Broad Institute. Publication: A transcription factor atlas of directed differentiation. Joung J, Ma S, Tay T, Geiger-Schuller KR, Kirchgatterer PC, Verdine VK, Guo B, Arias-Garcia MA, Allen WE, Singh A, Kuksenko O, Abudayyeh OO, Gootenberg JS, Fu Z, Macrae RK, Buenrostro JD, Regev A, Zhang F. Cell. 2023 Jan 5;186(1):209-229.e26. doi: 10.1016/j.cell.2022.11.026. PubMed 36608654.
Backbone
  Vector backbone: pLX_TRC317
  Backbone manufacturer: Broad Institute Genetic Perturbation Platform
  Backbone size w/o insert (bp): 8264
  Vector type: Mammalian Expression, Lentiviral
  Selectable markers: Puromycin
Growth in bacteria
  Bacterial resistance: Ampicillin, 100 μg/mL
  Growth temperature: 30°C
  Growth strain: NEB Stable
  Copy number: High Copy
Gene/Insert
  Gene/Insert name: RORA
  Species: H. sapiens (human)
  Insert size (bp): 1748
  Entrez Gene: RORA (a.k.a. IDDECA, NR1F1, ROR1, ROR2, ROR3, RORa1, RORalpha, RZR-ALPHA, RZRA)
  Promoter: EF1a
  Cloning method: Unknown
  Sequencing primers: 5′ GGGTGGAGACTGAAGTTAGGCCAG; 3′ CACATAGCGTAAAAGGAGCAACATAG
Terms and licenses: Academic/Nonprofit Terms; Industry Terms: Not Available to Industry
Depositor comments: NM_002943,ENST00000309157 . The transcription factor ORF portion of this plasmid was synthesized by Genewiz. Please test multiple small colonies in case of plasmid recombination. To make this collection available in a timely manner, a portion of this collection was not fully sequenced by Addgene. If an Addgene verified full plasmid sequence is not available, please contact us prior to placing an order to request the full sequence.
How to cite: TFORF2599 was a gift from Feng Zhang (Addgene plasmid # 144132 ; http://n2t.net/addgene:144132 ; RRID:Addgene_144132)
