[The description below was written by a language model from this plasmid's Addgene catalogue record and pLannotate feature annotations shown in this document.]
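Description:
TFORF2599 is a third-generation-style, self-inactivating lentiviral expression plasmid built on the pLX_TRC317 backbone. It belongs to a barcoded transcription factor ORF collection designed for pooled overexpression screens in mammalian cells. It is maintained in E. coli through a high-copy ColE1/pUC-type origin with ampicillin resistance (β-lactamase), and it also carries an f1 origin and remnants of a lac/T7/T3 cloning region. The depositor warns that the plasmid can recombine, which is typical of LTR-containing vectors. The sequenced record is about 10 kb, consistent with the stated backbone and insert sizes.

The viral genome is transcribed in packaging cells from an RSV promoter fused to a truncated HIV-1 5' LTR. This is followed by the Ψ packaging signal, a gag fragment, the Rev response element for Rev-dependent nuclear export, and a cPPT/CTS element that aids nuclear import. The genome ends in a ΔU3 3' LTR that inactivates LTR promoter activity after integration, with an SV40 poly(A) signal downstream. Two expression units lie between the LTRs. An SV40 early promoter drives puromycin N-acetyltransferase for selecting transduced cells. The EF-1α promoter drives the payload, human RORA (a nuclear receptor also called NR1F1), followed by WPRE to enhance transcript stability and expression. The automated annotation labels the ORF by its closest match, the zebrafish homolog roraa, but the catalogue record identifies it as a synthesized human sequence. The unique 24-bp barcode described for the collection is not annotated in the feature table. The barcode lets the transcription factor be identified by sequencing in pooled screens, such as directed-differentiation studies.
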