Features (pLannotate 1.2.2; 31 found; start..end, strand, type, name):
      5..231     +  promoter       RSV promoter: Rous sarcoma virus enhancer/promoter
    232..412     +  LTR            5' LTR (truncated): truncated 5' long terminal repeat (LTR) from HIV-1
    459..584     +  misc_feature   HIV-1 Ψ: packaging signal of human immunodeficiency virus type 1
    568..931     +  CDS            HIV-1 gag (fragment): gag protein from human immunodeficiency virus 1; gag
   1077..1310    +  misc_feature   RRE: The Rev response element (RRE) of HIV-1 allows for Rev-dependent mRNA export from the nucleus to the cytoplasm.
   1687..1713    +  CDS            Rev (fragment): human immunodeficiency virus 1 (HIV-1) Rev protein; rev; enhances nuclear export of unspliced and incompletely spliced viral mRNAs
   1720..1743    +  promoter       SV40 promoter (fragment): SV40 early promoter
   1744..1815    +  promoter       SV40 promoter (fragment): SV40 enhancer and early promoter
   1839..1974    +  rep_origin     SV40 ori: SV40 origin of replication
   2020..2616    +  CDS            PuroR (fragment): puromycin N-acetyltransferase; pac from Streptomyces; confers resistance to puromycin
   2665..2782    +  misc_feature   cPPT/CTS: central polypurine tract and central termination sequence of HIV-1
   2847..2913    +  CDS            small t antigen (fragment): SV40 (simian virus 40) small t antigen
   2920..4098    +  promoter       EF-1α promoter: strong constitutive promoter for human elongation factor EF-1α
   4361..5758    +  CDS            roraa: RORAA_DANRE - Also known as rora2 From Danio rerio (Zebrafish) (Brachydanio rerio).
   5774..5827    +  promoter       U6 promoter (fragment): RNA polymerase III promoter for human U6 snRNA
   5869..6457    +  misc_feature   WPRE: woodchuck hepatitis virus posttranscriptional regulatory element
   6508..6527    +  misc_feature   cPPT/CTS (fragment): central polypurine tract and central termination sequence of HIV-1
   6529..6762    +  LTR            3' LTR (ΔU3): self-inactivating 3' long terminal repeat (LTR) from HIV-1
   6840..6961    +  polyA_signal   SV40 poly(A) signal: SV40 polyadenylation signal
   7001..7136    +  rep_origin     SV40 ori: SV40 origin of replication
   7157..7175    -  promoter       T7 promoter: promoter for bacteriophage T7 RNA polymerase
   7183..7338    +  CDS            lacZα (fragment): LacZα fragment of β-galactosidase; lacZ fragment
   7343..7771    +  rep_origin     f1 ori (sequence partly withheld): f1 bacteriophage origin of replication; arrow indicates direction of (+) strand synthesis
   7824..7928    +  promoter       AmpR promoter: bla
   7929..8789    +  CDS            AmpR: β-lactamase; bla; confers resistance to ampicillin, carbenicillin, and related antibiotics
   8960..9548    +  rep_origin     ori: high-copy-number ColE1/pMB1/pBR322/pUC origin of replication
   9731..9823    +  CDS            lacI (fragment): lac repressor; lacI; The lac repressor binds to the lac operator to inhibit transcription in E. coli. This inhibition can be relieved by adding lactose or isopropyl-β-D-thiogalactopyranoside (IPTG).
   9836..9857    +  protein_bind   CAP binding site: CAP binding activates transcription in the presence of cAMP. E. coli catabolite activator protein
   9872..9902    +  promoter       lac promoter: promoter for the E. coli lac operon
   9910..9926    +  protein_bind   lac operator: The lac repressor binds to the lac operator to inhibit transcription in E. coli. This inhibition can be relieved by adding lactose or isopropyl-β-D-thiogalactopyranoside (IPTG). lac repressor encoded by lacI
   9971..9989    +  promoter       T3 promoter: promoter for bacteriophage T3 RNA polymerase
>Addgene plasmid #144132 | TFORF2599 | addgene full sequence | sequence record 471154 | Addgene NGS Result
TTAATGTAGTCTTATGCAATACTCTTGTAGTCTTGCAACATGGTAACGATGAGTTAGCAACATGCCTTAC
AAGGAGAGAAAAAGCACCGTGCATGCCGATTGGTGGAAGTAAGGTGGTACGATCGTGCCTTATTAGGAAG
GCAACAGACGGGTCTGACATGGATTGGACGAACCACTGAATTGCCGCATTGCAGAGATATTGTATTTAAG
TGCCTAGCTCGATACATAAACGGGTCTCTCTGGTTAGACCAGATCTGAGCCTGGGAGCTCTCTGGCTAAC
TAGGGAACCCACTGCTTAAGCCTCAATAAAGCTTGCCTTGAGTGCTTCAAGTAGTGTGTGCCCGTCTGTT
GTGTGACTCTGGTAACTAGAGATCCCTCAGACCCTTTTAGTCAGTGTGGAAAATCTCTAGCAGTGGCGCC
CGAACAGGGACTTGAAAGCGAAAGGGAAACCAGAGGAGCTCTCTCGACGCAGGACTCGGCTTGCTGAAGC
GCGCACGGCAAGAGGCGAGGGGCGGCGACTGGTGAGTACGCCAAAAATTTTGACTAGCGGAGGCTAGAAG
GAGAGAGATGGGTGCGAGAGCGTCAGTATTAAGCGGGGGAGAATTAGATCGCGATGGGAAAAAATTCGGT
TAAGGCCAGGGGGAAAGAAAAAATATAAATTAAAACATATAGTATGGGCAAGCAGGGAGCTAGAACGATT
CGCAGTTAATCCTGGCCTGTTAGAAACATCAGAAGGCTGTAGACAAATACTGGGACAGCTACAACCATCC
CTTCAGACAGGATCAGAAGAACTTAGATCATTATATAATACAGTAGCAACCCTCTATTGTGTGCATCAAA
GGATAGAGATAAAAGACACCAAGGAAGCTTTAGACAAGATAGAGGAAGAGCAAAACAAAAGTAAGACCAC
CGCACAGCAAGCGGCCGCTGATCTTCAGACCTGGAGGAGGAGATATGAGGGACAATTGGAGAAGTGAATT
ATATAAATATAAAGTAGTAAAAATTGAACCATTAGGAGTAGCACCCACCAAGGCAAAGAGAAGAGTGGTG
CAGAGAGAAAAAAGAGCAGTGGGAATAGGAGCTTTGTTCCTTGGGTTCTTGGGAGCAGCAGGAAGCACTA
TGGGCGCAGCGTCAATGACGCTGACGGTACAGGCCAGACAATTATTGTCTGGTATAGTGCAGCAGCAGAA
CAATTTGCTGAGGGCTATTGAGGCGCAACAGCATCTGTTGCAACTCACAGTCTGGGGCATCAAGCAGCTC
CAGGCAAGAATCCTGGCTGTGGAAAGATACCTAAAGGATCAACAGCTCCTGGGGATTTGGGGTTGCTCTG
GAAAACTCATTTGCACCACTGCTGTGCCTTGGAATGCTAGTTGGAGTAATAAATCTCTGGAACAGATTTG
GAATCACACGACCTGGATGGAGTGGGACAGAGAAATTAACAATTACACAAGCTTAATACACTCCTTAATT
GAAGAATCGCAAAACCAGCAAGAAAAGAATGAACAAGAATTATTGGAATTAGATAAATGGGCAAGTTTGT
GGAATTGGTTTAACATAACAAATTGGCTGTGGTATATAAAATTATTCATAATGATAGTAGGAGGCTTGGT
AGGTTTAAGAATAGTTTTTGCTGTACTTTCTATAGTGAATAGAGTTAGGCAGGGATATTCACCATTATCG
TTTCAGACCCACCTCCCAACCCCGAGGGGACCCATGCATTGCATCTCAATTAGTCAGCAACCAGGTGTGG
AAAGTCCCCAGGCTCCCCAGCAGGCAGAAGTATGCAAAGCATGCGTCTCAATTAGTCAGCAACCATAGTC
CCGCCCCTAACTCCGCCCATCCCGCCCCTAACTCCGCCCAGTTCCGCCCATTCTCCGCCCCATGGCTGAC
TAATTTTTTTTATTTATGCAGAGGCCGAGGCCGCCTCGGCCTCTGAGCTATTCCAGAAGTAGTGAGGAGG
CTTTTTTGGAGGCCTAGGCTTTTGCAAAAAGCTTTCTAGAGGTACCACCGGAGCTTACCATGACCGAGTA
CAAGCCCACGGTGCGCCTCGCCACCCGCGACGACGTCCCCAGGGCCGTACGCACCCTCGCCGCCGCGTTC
GCCGACTACCCCGCCACGCGCCACACCGTCGATCCGGACCGCCACATCGAGCGGGTCACCGAGCTGCAAG
AACTCTTCCTCACGCGCGTCGGGCTCGACATCGGCAAGGTGTGGGTCGCGGACGACGGCGCCGCCGTGGC
GGTCTGGACCACGCCGGAGAGCGTCGAAGCGGGGGCGGTGTTCGCCGAGATCGGCCCGCGCATGGCCGAG
TTGAGCGGTTCCCGGCTGGCCGCGCAGCAACAGATGGAAGGCCTCCTGGCGCCGCACCGGCCCAAGGAGC
CCGCGTGGTTCCTGGCCACCGTCGGCGTCTCGCCCGACCACCAGGGCAAGGGTCTGGGCAGCGCCGTCGT
GCTCCCCGGAGTGGAGGCGGCCGAGCGCGCCGGGGTGCCCGCCTTCCTGGAGACCTCCGCGCCCCGCAAC
CTCCCCTTCTACGAGCGGCTCGGCTTCACCGTCACCGCCGACGTCGAGGTGCCCGAAGGACCGCGCACCT
GGTGCATGACCCGCAAGCCCGGTGCCAGTTAACGAATTCTAGATCTTGAGACAAATGGCAGTATTCATCC
ACAATTTTAAAAGAAAAGGGGGGATTGGGGGGTACAGTGCAGGGGAAAGAATAGTAGACATAATAGCAAC
AGACATACAAACTAAAGAATTACAAAAACAAATTACAAAAATTCAAAATTTTCGGGTTTATTACAGGGAC
AGCAGAGATCCACTTTGGCGCCGGCTCGAGGCCTGCAGGTGCAAAGATGGATAAAGTTTTAAACAGAGAG
GAATCTTTGCAGCTAATGGACCTTCTAGGTCTTGAAAGGAGTGGGAATTGGCTCCGGTGCCCGTCAGTGG
GCAGAGCGCACATCGCCCACAGTCCCCGAGAAGTTGGGGGGAGGGGTCGGCAATTGAACCGGTGCCTAGA
GAAGGTGGCGCGGGGTAAACTGGGAAAGTGATGTCGTGTACTGGCTCCGCCTTTTTCCCGAGGGTGGGGG
AGAACCGTATATAAGTGCAGTAGTCGCCGTGAACGTTCTTTTTCGCAACGGGTTTGCCGCCAGAACACAG
GTAAGTGCCGTGTGTGGTTCCCGCGGGCCTGGCCTCTTTACGGGTTATGGCCCTTGCGTGCCTTGAATTA
CTTCCACCTGGCTGCAGTACGTGATTCTTGATCCCGAGCTTCGGGTTGGAAGTGGGTGGGAGAGTTCGAG
GCCTTGCGCTTAAGGAGCCCCTTCGCCTCGTGCTTGAGTTGAGGCCTGGCCTGGGCGCTGGGGCCGCCGC
GTGCGAATCTGGTGGCACCTTCGCGCCTGTCTCGCTGCTTTCGATAAGTCTCTAGCCATTTAAAATTTTT
GATGACCTGCTGCGACGCTTTTTTTCTGGCAAGATAGTCTTGTAAATGCGGGCCAAGATCTGCACACTGG
TATTTCGGTTTTTGGGGCCGCGGGCGGCGACGGGGCCCGTGCGTCCCAGCGCACATGTTCGGCGAGGCGG
GGCCTGCGAGCGCGGCCACCGAGAATCGGACGGGGGTAGTCTCAAGCTGGCCGGCCTGCTCTGGTGCCTG
GCCTCGCGCCGCCGTGTATCGCCCCGCCCTGGGCGGCAAGGCTGGCCCGGTCGGCACCAGTTGCGTGAGC
GGAAAGATGGCCGCTTCCCGGCCCTGCTGCAGGGAGCTCAAAATGGAGGACGCGGCGCTCGGGAGAGCGG
GCGGGTGAGTCACCCACACAAAGGAAAAGGGCCTTTCCGTCCTCAGCCGTCGCTTCATGTGACTCCACGG
AGTACCGGGCGCCGTCCAGGCACCTCGATTAGTTCTCGAGCTTTTGGAGTACGTCGTCTTTAGGTTGGGG
GGAGGGGTTTTATGCGATGGAGTTTCCCCACACTGAGTGGGTGGAGACTGAAGTTAGGCCAGCTTGGCAC
TTGATGTAATTCTCCTTGGAATTTGCCCTTTTTGAGTTTGGATCTTGGTTCATTCTCAAGCCTCAGACAG
TGGTTCAAAGTTTTTTTCTTCCATTTCAGGTGTCGTGAGGCTAGCACCGCCACCATGAATGAGGGGGCCC
CAGGAGACAGTGACTTAGAGACTGAGGCAAGAGTGCCGTGGTCAATCATGGGTCATTGTCTTCGAACTGG
ACAGGCCAGAATGTCTGCCACACCCACACCTGCAGGTGAAGGAGCCAGAAGCTCTTCAACCTGTAGCTCC
CTGAGCAGGCTGTTCTGGTCTCAACTTGAGCACATAAACTGGGATGGAGCCACAGCCAAGAACTTTATTA
ATTTAAGGGAGTTCTTCTCTTTTCTGCTCCCTGCATTGAGAAAAGCTCAAATTGAAATTATTCCATGCAA
GATCTGTGGAGACAAATCATCAGGAATCCATTATGGTGTCATTACATGTGAAGGCTGCAAGGGCTTTTTC
AGGAGAAGTCAGCAAAGCAATGCCACCTACTCCTGTCCTCGTCAGAAGAACTGTTTGATTGATCGAACCA
GTAGAAACCGCTGCCAACACTGTCGATTACAGAAATGCCTTGCCGTAGGGATGTCTCGAGATGCTGTAAA
ATTTGGCCGAATGTCAAAAAAGCAGAGAGACAGCTTGTATGCAGAAGTACAGAAACACCGGATGCAGCAG
CAGCAGCGCGACCACCAGCAGCAGCCTGGAGAGGCTGAGCCGCTGACGCCCACCTACAACATCTCGGCCA
ACGGGCTGACGGAACTTCACGACGACCTCAGTAACTACATTGACGGGCACACCCCTGAGGGGAGTAAGGC
AGACTCCGCCGTCAGCAGCTTCTACCTGGACATACAGCCTTCCCCAGACCAGTCAGGTCTTGATATCAAT
GGAATCAAACCAGAACCAATATGTGACTACACACCAGCATCAGGCTTCTTTCCCTACTGTTCGTTCACCA
ACGGCGAGACTTCCCCAACTGTGTCCATGGCAGAATTAGAACACCTTGCACAGAATATATCTAAATCGCA
TCTGGAAACCTGCCAATACTTGAGAGAAGAGCTCCAGCAGATAACGTGGCAGACCTTTTTACAGGAAGAA
ATTGAGAACTATCAAAACAAGCAGCGGGAGGTGATGTGGCAATTGTGTGCCATCAAAATTACAGAAGCTA
TACAGTATGTGGTGGAGTTTGCCAAACGCATTGATGGATTTATGGAACTGTGTCAAAATGATCAAATTGT
GCTTCTAAAAGCAGGTTCTCTAGAGGTGGTGTTTATCAGAATGTGCCGTGCCTTTGACTCTCAGAACAAC
ACCGTGTACTTTGATGGGAAGTATGCCAGCCCCGACGTCTTCAAATCCTTAGGTTGTGAAGACTTTATTA
GCTTTGTGTTTGAATTTGGAAAGAGTTTATGTTCTATGCACCTGACTGAAGATGAAATTGCATTATTTTC
TGCATTTGTACTGATGTCAGCAGATCGCTCATGGCTGCAAGAAAAGGTAAAAATTGAAAAACTGCAACAG
AAAATTCAGCTAGCTCTTCAACACGTCCTACAGAAGAATCACCGAGAAGATGGAATACTAACAAAGTTAA
TATGCAAGGTGTCTACCTTAAGAGCCTTATGTGGACGACATACAGAAAAGCTAATGGCATTTAAAGCAAT
ATACCCAGACATTGTGCGACTTCATTTTCCTCCATTATACAAGGAGTTGTTCACTTCAGAATTTGAGCCA
GCAATGCAAATTGATGGGTAGTAATGAACTAGTCCGTAACTTGAAAGTATTTCGATTTCTTGGCTTTATA
TATCTTGTGGAAAGGACGAGATACATATTAGTAAGTCCGTGCCACGCGTTAAGTCGACAATCAACCTCTG
GATTACAAAATTTGTGAAAGATTGACTGGTATTCTTAACTATGTTGCTCCTTTTACGCTATGTGGATACG
CTGCTTTAATGCCTTTGTATCATGCTATTGCTTCCCGTATGGCTTTCATTTTCTCCTCCTTGTATAAATC
CTGGTTGCTGTCTCTTTATGAGGAGTTGTGGCCCGTTGTCAGGCAACGTGGCGTGGTGTGCACTGTGTTT
GCTGACGCAACCCCCACTGGTTGGGGCATTGCCACCACCTGTCAGCTCCTTTCCGGGACTTTCGCTTTCC
CCCTCCCTATTGCCACGGCGGAACTCATCGCCGCCTGCCTTGCCCGCTGCTGGACAGGGGCTCGGCTGTT
GGGCACTGACAATTCCGTGGTGTTGTCGGGGAAATCATCGTCCTTTCCTTGGCTGCTCGCCTGTGTTGCC
ACCTGGATTCTGCGCGGGACGTCCTTCTGCTACGTCCCTTCGGCCCTCAATCCAGCGGACCTTCCTTCCC
GCGGCCTGCTGCCGGCTCTGCGGCCTCTTCCGCGTCTTCGCCTTCGCCCTCAGACGAGTCGGATCTCCCT
TTGGGCCGCCTCCCCGCGTCGACTTTAAGACCAATGACTTACAAGGCAGCTGTAGATCTTAGCCACTTTT
TAAAAGAAAAGGGGGGACTGGAAGGGCTAATTCACTCCCAACGAAGACAAGATCTGCTTTTTGCTTGTAC
TGGGTCTCTCTGGTTAGACCAGATCTGAGCCTGGGAGCTCTCTGGCTAACTAGGGAACCCACTGCTTAAG
CCTCAATAAAGCTTGCCTTGAGTGCTTCAAGTAGTGTGTGCCCGTCTGTTGTGTGACTCTGGTAACTAGA
GATCCCTCAGACCCTTTTAGTCAGTGTGGAAAATCTCTAGCAGTACGTATAGTAGTTCATGTCATCTTAT
TATTCAGTATTTATAACTTGCAAAGAAATGAATATCAGAGAGTGAGAGGAACTTGTTTATTGCAGCTTAT
AATGGTTACAAATAAAGCAATAGCATCACAAATTTCACAAATAAAGCATTTTTTTCACTGCATTCTAGTT
GTGGTTTGTCCAAACTCATCAATGTATCTTATCATGTCTGGCTCTAGCTATCCCGCCCCTAACTCCGCCC
ATCCCGCCCCTAACTCCGCCCAGTTCCGCCCATTCTCCGCCCCATGGCTGACTAATTTTTTTTATTTATG
CAGAGGCCGAGGCCGCCTCGGCCTCTGAGCTATTCCAGAAGTAGTGAGGAGGCTTTTTTGGAGGCCTAGG
GACGTACCCAATTCGCCCTATAGTGAGTCGTATTACGCGCGCTCACTGGCCGTCGTTTTACAACGTCGTG
ACTGGGAAAACCCTGGCGTTACCCAACTTAATCGCCTTGCAGCACATCCCCCTTTCGCCAGCTGGCGTAA
TAGCGAAGAGGCCCGCACCGATCGCCCTTCCCAACAGTTGCGCAGCCTGAATGGCGAATGGG
[124 nt withheld, positions 7343-7466]
C
[91 nt withheld, positions 7468-7558]
A
[49 nt withheld, positions 7560-7608]
CCTTTGACGTTGGAGTCCACGTTCTTT
[37 nt withheld, positions 7636-7672]
ACCCTATCTCGGTCTATTCTTTTGATTTATAAGGGATTTTGCCGATTTCGGCCTATTGGTTAAAAAATGA
GCTGATTTAACAAAAATTTAACGCGAATTTTAACAAAATATTAACGCTTACAATTTAGGTGGCACTTTTC
GGGGAAATGTGCGCGGAACCCCTATTTGTTTATTTTTCTAAATACATTCAAATATGTATCCGCTCATGAG
ACAATAACCCTGATAAATGCTTCAATAATATTGAAAAAGGAAGAGTATGAGTATTCAACATTTCCGTGTC
GCCCTTATTCCCTTTTTTGCGGCATTTTGCCTTCCTGTTTTTGCTCACCCAGAAACGCTGGTGAAAGTAA
AAGATGCTGAAGATCAGTTGGGTGCACGAGTGGGTTACATCGAACTGGATCTCAACAGCGGTAAGATCCT
TGAGAGTTTTCGCCCCGAAGAACGTTTTCCAATGATGAGCACTTTTAAAGTTCTGCTATGTGGCGCGGTA
TTATCCCGTATTGACGCCGGGCAAGAGCAACTCGGTCGCCGCATACACTATTCTCAGAATGACTTGGTTG
AGTACTCACCAGTCACAGAAAAGCATCTTACGGATGGCATGACAGTAAGAGAATTATGCAGTGCTGCCAT
AACCATGAGTGATAACACTGCGGCCAACTTACTTCTGACAACGATCGGAGGACCGAAGGAGCTAACCGCT
TTTTTGCACAACATGGGGGATCATGTAACTCGCCTTGATCGTTGGGAACCGGAGCTGAATGAAGCCATAC
CAAACGACGAGCGTGACACCACGATGCCTGTAGCAATGGCAACAACGTTGCGCAAACTATTAACTGGCGA
ACTACTTACTCTAGCTTCCCGGCAACAATTAATAGACTGGATGGAGGCGGATAAAGTTGCAGGACCACTT
CTGCGCTCGGCCCTTCCGGCTGGCTGGTTTATTGCTGATAAATCTGGAGCCGGTGAGCGTGGGTCTCGCG
GTATCATTGCAGCACTGGGGCCAGATGGTAAGCCCTCCCGTATCGTAGTTATCTACACGACGGGGAGTCA
GGCAACTATGGATGAACGAAATAGACAGATCGCTGAGATAGGTGCCTCACTGATTAAGCATTGGTAACTG
TCAGACCAAGTTTACTCATATATACTTTAGATTGATTTAAAACTTCATTTTTAATTTAAAAGGATCTAGG
TGAAGATCCTTTTTGATAATCTCATGACCAAAATCCCTTAACGTGAGTTTTCGTTCCACTGAGCGTCAGA
CCCCGTAGAAAAGATCAAAGGATCTTCTTGAGATCCTTTTTTTCTGCGCGTAATCTGCTGCTTGCAAACA
AAAAAACCACCGCTACCAGCGGTGGTTTGTTTGCCGGATCAAGAGCTACCAACTCTTTTTCCGAAGGTAA
CTGGCTTCAGCAGAGCGCAGATACCAAATACTGTTCTTCTAGTGTAGCCGTAGTTAGGCCACCACTTCAA
GAACTCTGTAGCACCGCCTACATACCTCGCTCTGCTAATCCTGTTACCAGTGGCTGCTGCCAGTGGCGAT
AAGTCGTGTCTTACCGGGTTGGACTCAAGACGATAGTTACCGGATAAGGCGCAGCGGTCGGGCTGAACGG
GGGGTTCGTGCACACAGCCCAGCTTGGAGCGAACGACCTACACCGAACTGAGATACCTACAGCGTGAGCT
ATGAGAAAGCGCCACGCTTCCCGAAGGGAGAAAGGCGGACAGGTATCCGGTAAGCGGCAGGGTCGGAACA
GGAGAGCGCACGAGGGAGCTTCCAGGGGGAAACGCCTGGTATCTTTATAGTCCTGTCGGGTTTCGCCACC
TCTGACTTGAGCGTCGATTTTTGTGATGCTCGTCAGGGGGGCGGAGCCTATGGAAAAACGCCAGCAACGC
GGCCTTTTTACGGTTCCTGGCCTTTTGCTGGCCTTTTGCTCACATGTTCTTTCCTGCGTTATCCCCTGAT
TCTGTGGATAACCGTATTACCGCCTTTGAGTGAGCTGATACCGCTCGCCGCAGCCGAACGACCGAGCGCA
GCGAGTCAGTGAGCGAGGAAGCGGAAGAGCGCCCAATACGCAAACCGCCTCTCCCCGCGCGTTGGCCGAT
TCATTAATGCAGCTGGCACGACAGGTTTCCCGACTGGAAAGCGGGCAGTGAGCGCAACGCAATTAATGTG
AGTTAGCTCACTCATTAGGCACCCCAGGCTTTACACTTTATGCTTCCGGCTCGTATGTTGTGTGGAATTG
TGAGCGGATAACAATTTCACACAGGAAACAGCTATGACCATGATTACGCCAAGCGCGCAATTAACCCTCA
CTAAAGGGAACAAAAGCTGGAGCTGCAAGC
