>Addgene plasmid #144132 | TFORF2599 | depositor partial sequence | sequence record 284520 | Insert
ACCGCCACCATGAATGAGGGGGCCCCAGGAGACAGTGACTTAGAGACTGAGGCAAGAGTGCCGTGGTCAA
TCATGGGTCATTGTCTTCGAACTGGACAGGCCAGAATGTCTGCCACACCCACACCTGCAGGTGAAGGAGC
CAGAAGCTCTTCAACCTGTAGCTCCCTGAGCAGGCTGTTCTGGTCTCAACTTGAGCACATAAACTGGGAT
GGAGCCACAGCCAAGAACTTTATTAATTTAAGGGAGTTCTTCTCTTTTCTGCTCCCTGCATTGAGAAAAG
CTCAAATTGAAATTATTCCATGCAAGATCTGTGGAGACAAATCATCAGGAATCCATTATGGTGTCATTAC
ATGTGAAGGCTGCAAGGGCTTTTTCAGGAGAAGTCAGCAAAGCAATGCCACCTACTCCTGTCCTCGTCAG
AAGAACTGTTTGATTGATCGAACCAGTAGAAACCGCTGCCAACACTGTCGATTACAGAAATGCCTTGCCG
TAGGGATGTCTCGAGATGCTGTAAAATTTGGCCGAATGTCAAAAAAGCAGAGAGACAGCTTGTATGCAGA
AGTACAGAAACACCGGATGCAGCAGCAGCAGCGCGACCACCAGCAGCAGCCTGGAGAGGCTGAGCCGCTG
ACGCCCACCTACAACATCTCGGCCAACGGGCTGACGGAACTTCACGACGACCTCAGTAACTACATTGACG
GGCACACCCCTGAGGGGAGTAAGGCAGACTCCGCCGTCAGCAGCTTCTACCTGGACATACAGCCTTCCCC
AGACCAGTCAGGTCTTGATATCAATGGAATCAAACCAGAACCAATATGTGACTACACACCAGCATCAGGC
TTCTTTCCCTACTGTTCGTTCACCAACGGCGAGACTTCCCCAACTGTGTCCATGGCAGAATTAGAACACC
TTGCACAGAATATATCTAAATCGCATCTGGAAACCTGCCAATACTTGAGAGAAGAGCTCCAGCAGATAAC
GTGGCAGACCTTTTTACAGGAAGAAATTGAGAACTATCAAAACAAGCAGCGGGAGGTGATGTGGCAATTG
TGTGCCATCAAAATTACAGAAGCTATACAGTATGTGGTGGAGTTTGCCAAACGCATTGATGGATTTATGG
AACTGTGTCAAAATGATCAAATTGTGCTTCTAAAAGCAGGTTCTCTAGAGGTGGTGTTTATCAGAATGTG
CCGTGCCTTTGACTCTCAGAACAACACCGTGTACTTTGATGGGAAGTATGCCAGCCCCGACGTCTTCAAA
TCCTTAGGTTGTGAAGACTTTATTAGCTTTGTGTTTGAATTTGGAAAGAGTTTATGTTCTATGCACCTGA
CTGAAGATGAAATTGCATTATTTTCTGCATTTGTACTGATGTCAGCAGATCGCTCATGGCTGCAAGAAAA
GGTAAAAATTGAAAAACTGCAACAGAAAATTCAGCTAGCTCTTCAACACGTCCTACAGAAGAATCACCGA
GAAGATGGAATACTAACAAAGTTAATATGCAAGGTGTCTACCTTAAGAGCCTTATGTGGACGACATACAG
AAAAGCTAATGGCATTTAAAGCAATATACCCAGACATTGTGCGACTTCATTTTCCTCCATTATACAAGGA
GTTGTTCACTTCAGAATTTGAGCCAGCAATGCAAATTGATGGGTAGTAATGAACTAGTCCGTAACTTGAA
AGTATTTCGATTTCTTGGCTTTATATATCTTGTGGAAAGGACGAGATACATATTAGTAAGTCCGTGCC
