>Addgene plasmid #144132 | TFORF2599 | depositor partial sequence | sequence record 284521 | Barcode
GATACATATTAGTAAGTCCGTGCC
